>Addgene plasmid #22791 | p-miR-Report + MT miR-181 BS in NLK 3UTR | depositor partial sequence | sequence record 10432 | Author sequence
CTAGTAGTTCAGTGTGGAGACTTGAAACTTGTTACACA
