>Addgene plasmid #22791 | p-miR-Report + MT miR-181 BS in NLK 3UTR | addgene partial sequence | sequence record 28633 | 22791 with M13pUC-fwd
CGGCCGCATACAAAAACCAACACACAGATCCAATGAAAATAAAAGATCCTTTATTAAGCTTGTGTAACAA
GTTTCAAGTCTCCACACTGAACTACTAGTGCGCAGCTTTCATCACTCGAGCAATTTGGACTTTCCGCCCT
TCTTGGCCTTTATGAGGATCTCTCTGATTTTTCTTGCGTCGAGTTTTCCGGTAAGACCTTTCGGTACTTC
GTCCACAAACACAACTCCTCCGCGCAACTTTTTCGCGGTTGTTACTTGACTGGCGACGTAATCCACGATC
TCTTTTTCCGTCATCGTCTTTCCGTGCTCCAAAACAACAACGGCGGCGGGAAGTTCACCGGCGTCATCGT
CGGGAAGACCTGCCACGCCCGCGTCGAAGATGTTGGGGTGTTGTAACAATATCGATTCCAATTCAGCGGG
GGCCACCTGATATCCTTTGTATTTAATTAAAGACTTCAAGCGGTCAACTATGAAGAAGTGTTCGTCTTCG
TCCCAGTAAGCTATGTCTCCAGAATGTAGCCATCCATCCTTGTCAATCAAGGCGTTGGTCGCTTCCGGAT
TGTTTACATAACCGGACATAATCATAGGTCCTCTGACACATAATTCGCCTCTCTGATTAACGCCCAGCGT
TTTCCCGGTATCCAGATCCACAACCTTCGCTTCAAAAAATGGAACAACTTTACCGACCGCGCCCGGTTTA
TCATCCCCCTCGGGTGTAATCAGAATAGCTGATGT
