[The description below was written by a language model from this plasmid's Addgene catalogue record.]
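Description:
p-miR-Report + MT miR-181 BS in NLK 3UTR is a luciferase reporter plasmid built on the commercial p-miR-Report backbone from Ambion, a vector designed for testing microRNA target sites by placing candidate sequences downstream of a luciferase coding region so that they act as part of the reporter's 3′ untranslated region. It is maintained in E. coli as a high-copy plasmid under ampicillin selection. The record does not list the promoter driving luciferase, the origin of replication or any mammalian selection marker, and no feature table is provided, so these details cannot be confirmed here.

The insert is a short 38 bp human fragment cloned between SpeI and HindIII sites, both of which remain intact. It corresponds to the predicted miR-181 binding site from the 3′ UTR of Nemo-like kinase (NLK), but in a mutated form. The exact nature of the mutation is not stated in the record. In this type of assay, a functional microRNA site in the reporter's 3′ UTR lowers luciferase output when the cognate microRNA is present, while a mutated site is expected to abolish that repression. This construct therefore most plausibly serves as the negative control partner for a matching wild-type site reporter, allowing any miR-181-dependent drop in signal to be attributed to direct, sequence-specific pairing with the NLK site. The associated work concerns miR-181 in EpCAM-positive hepatic cancer stem cells, consistent with use of the plasmid to validate NLK as a direct miR-181 target in transfected mammalian cells.
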