Addgene plasmid #22791: p-miR-Report + MT miR-181 BS in NLK 3UTR
Depositing lab: Xin Wang. Depositing organization: National Cancer Institute (NCI). Publication: Identification of microRNA-181 by genome-wide screening as a critical player in EpCAM-positive hepatic cancer stem cells. Ji J, Yamashita T, Budhu A, Forgues M, Jia HL, Li C, Deng C, Wauthier E, Reid LM, Ye QH, Qin LX, Yang W, Wang HY, Tang ZY, Croce CM, Wang XW. Hepatology. 2009 Aug . 50(2):472-80. 10.1002/hep.22989 PubMed 19585654.
Backbone
  Vector backbone: p-miR-Report
  Backbone manufacturer: AMbion
  Vector type: Luciferase
Growth in bacteria
  Bacterial resistance: Ampicillin, 100 μg/mL
  Growth temperature: 37°C
  Growth strain: DH5alpha
  Growth instructions: DH5alpha
  Copy number: High Copy
Gene/Insert
  Gene/Insert name: Mutant miR-181 Binding Site in Nemo-like kinase 3 Untranslated Region (alt names: MT miR-181 BS in NLK 3UTR; MT NLK)
  Species: H. sapiens (human)
  Insert size (bp): 38
  Entrez Gene: NLK
  Cloning method: Restriction Enzyme; 5′ cloning site SpeI (not destroyed); 3′ cloning site HindIII (not destroyed)
  Sequencing primers: 5′ AGGCGATTAAGTTGGGTA; 3′ ATTGCAACGATTTAGGTG
Terms and licenses: Academic/Nonprofit Terms; Industry Terms: Not Available to Industry
How to cite: p-miR-Report + MT miR-181 BS in NLK 3UTR was a gift from Xin Wang (Addgene plasmid # 22791 ; http://n2t.net/addgene:22791 ; RRID:Addgene_22791)
